Addgene plasmid #115343: pAAV2-TBG-FLAG-mRIPK1-S321E
Purpose: Liver-specific adeno-associated viral delivery and mammalian expression of Flag-mRIPK1-S321E
Depositing lab: Junying Yuan. Depositing organization: Harvard Medical School. Publication: Regulation of RIPK1 activation by TAK1-mediated phosphorylation dictates apoptosis and necroptosis. Geng J, Ito Y, Shi L, Amin P, Chu J, Ouchida AT, Mookhtiar AK, Zhao H, Xu D, Shan B, Najafov A, Gao G, Akira S, Yuan J. Nat Commun. 2017 Aug 25;8(1):359. doi: 10.1038/s41467-017-00406-w. PubMed 28842570.
Backbone
  Vector backbone: pAAV2
  Vector type: Mammalian Expression, AAV
Growth in bacteria
  Bacterial resistance: Ampicillin, 100 μg/mL
  Growth temperature: 37°C
  Growth strain: NEB Stable
  Copy number: Low Copy
Gene/Insert
  Gene/Insert name: RIPK1
  Species: M. musculus (mouse)
  Mutation: S321E
  Entrez Gene: Ripk1 (a.k.a. D330015H01Rik, RIP, RIP-1, Rinp, Rip1)
  Tag / fusion protein: Flag (N terminal on insert)
  Cloning method: Restriction Enzyme; 5′ cloning site Unknown (unknown if destroyed); 3′ cloning site Unknown (unknown if destroyed)
  Sequencing primers: 5′ unknown
Terms and licenses: Academic/Nonprofit Terms; Industry Terms: Not Available to Industry
How to cite: pAAV2-TBG-FLAG-mRIPK1-S321E was a gift from Junying Yuan (Addgene plasmid # 115343 ; http://n2t.net/addgene:115343 ; RRID:Addgene_115343)
