[The description below was written by a language model from this plasmid's Addgene catalogue record and pLannotate feature annotations shown in this document.]
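Description:
pAAV2-TBG-FLAG-mRIPK1-S321E is an adeno-associated virus transfer plasmid built on a pAAV2 backbone for liver-directed delivery and mammalian expression of a mutant mouse RIPK1. The expression cassette lies between two AAV2 inverted terminal repeats, both annotated as partial matches. These repeats are the cis elements that allow the intervening DNA to be replicated and packaged into AAV particles when rep, cap and helper functions are supplied in trans. Transcription is driven by the human thyroxine-binding globulin (TBG) promoter, which restricts expression largely to hepatocytes. It is followed by a chimeric β-globin/immunoglobulin heavy chain intron that promotes efficient processing of the transcript. A short T7 promoter sits just upstream of the coding region. The open reading frame begins with an N-terminal FLAG epitope, detected in the annotation as a fragment of a 3xFLAG motif, fused to mouse Ripk1, and it ends at a rabbit β-globin polyadenylation signal.

The insert carries an S321E substitution, which replaces a serine with a negatively charged glutamate. This type of change is commonly used to mimic constitutive phosphorylation, and the associated publication concerns TAK1-mediated phosphorylation of RIPK1 in the choice between apoptosis and necroptosis. The FLAG tag allows the exogenous protein to be detected or immunoprecipitated.

Outside the ITRs, the backbone carries a β-lactamase gene with its own promoter for ampicillin selection, a ColE1/pUC-type origin and an f1 origin. It also retains leftover lac elements: lacZα and lacI fragments, the lac promoter and operator, and a CAP binding site. The catalogue lists the plasmid as low copy even though the origin is annotated as a high-copy type. It also specifies a recombination-deficient bacterial strain, consistent with the known instability of ITR sequences.
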