Features (pLannotate 1.2.2; 17 found; start..end, strand, type, name):
      1..410     +  promoter       TBG promoter: promoter from the human thyroxine-binding globulin gene (Yan et al., 2012)
    548..680     +  intron         chimeric intron: chimera between introns from human β-globin and immunoglobulin heavy chain genes
    725..743     +  promoter       T7 promoter: promoter for bacteriophage T7 RNA polymerase
    768..788     +  CDS            3xFLAG (fragment): three tandem FLAG® epitope tags
    796..2763    +  CDS            Ripk1: RIPK1_MOUSE - Also known as Rinp, Rip From Mus musculus (Mouse).
   2900..2955    +  polyA_signal   β-globin poly(A) signal: rabbit β-globin polyadenylation signal (Gil and Proudfoot, 1987)
   3048..3178    +  repeat_region  AAV2 ITR (fragment): inverted terminal repeat of adeno-associated virus serotype 2 inverted
   3192..3349    +  CDS            lacZα (fragment): LacZα fragment of β-galactosidase; lacZ fragment
   3354..3782    +  rep_origin     f1 ori (sequence partly withheld): f1 bacteriophage origin of replication; arrow indicates direction of (+) strand synthesis
   3835..3939    +  promoter       AmpR promoter: bla
   3940..4800    +  CDS            AmpR: β-lactamase; bla; confers resistance to ampicillin, carbenicillin, and related antibiotics
   4971..5559    +  rep_origin     ori: high-copy-number ColE1/pMB1/pBR322/pUC origin of replication
   5742..5834    +  CDS            lacI (fragment): lac repressor; lacI; The lac repressor binds to the lac operator to inhibit transcription in E. coli. This inhibition can be relieved by adding lactose or isopropyl-β-D-thiogalactopyranoside (IPTG).
   5847..5868    +  protein_bind   CAP binding site: CAP binding activates transcription in the presence of cAMP. E. coli catabolite activator protein
   5883..5913    +  promoter       lac promoter: promoter for the E. coli lac operon
   5921..5937    +  protein_bind   lac operator: The lac repressor binds to the lac operator to inhibit transcription in E. coli. This inhibition can be relieved by adding lactose or isopropyl-β-D-thiogalactopyranoside (IPTG). lac repressor encoded by lacI
   5998..6128    -  repeat_region  AAV2 ITR (fragment): inverted terminal repeat of adeno-associated virus serotype 2 inverted
>Addgene plasmid #115343 | pAAV2-TBG-FLAG-mRIPK1-S321E | addgene full sequence | sequence record 221702 | Addgene NGS Result
TGCATGTATAATTTCTACAGAACCTATTAGAAAGGATCACCCAGCCTCTGCTTTTGTACAACTTTCCCTT
AAAAAACTGCCAATTCCACTGCTGTTTGGCCCAATAGTGAGAACTTTTTCCTGCTGCCTCTTGGTGCTTT
TGCCTATGGCCCCTATTCTGCCTGCTGAAGACACTCTTGCCAGCATGGACTTAAACCCCTCCAGCTCTGA
CAATCCTCTTTCTCTTTTGTTTTACATGAAGGGTCTGGCAGCCAAAGCAATCACTCAAAGTTCAAACCTT
ATCATTTTTTGCTTTGTTCCTCTTGGCCTTGGTTTTGTACATCAGCTTTGAAAATACCATCCCAGGGTTA
ATGCTGGGGTTAATTTATAACTAAGAGTGCTCTAGTTTTGCAATACAGGACATGCTATAAAAATGGAAAG
ATGTTGCTTTCTGAGAGACAGCTTTATTGCGGTAGTTTATCACAGTTAAATTGCTAACGCAGTCAGTGCT
TCTGACACAACAGTCTCGAACTTAAGCTGCAGAAGTTGGTCGTGAGGCACTGGGCAGGTAAGTATCAAGG
TTACAAGACAGGTTTAAGGAGACCAATAGAAACTGGGCTTGTCGAGACAGAGAAGACTCTTGCGTTTCTG
ATAGGCACCTATTGGTCTTACTGACATCCACTTTGCCTTTCTCTCCACAGGTGTCCACTCCCAGTTCAAT
TACAGCTCTTAAGGCTAGAGTACTTAATACGACTCACTATAGGCTAGCCTCGAGAATTCACGCGTATGGA
CTACAAAGACGATGACGACAAGGGCATGCAACCAGACATGTCCTTGGACAATATTAAGATGGCATCCAGT
GACCTGCTGGAGAAGACAGACCTAGACAGCGGAGGCTTCGGGAAGGTGTCCTTGTGTTACCACAGAAGCC
ATGGATTTGTCATCCTGAAAAAAGTATACACAGGGCCCAACCGCGCTGAGTACAATGAGGTTCTCTTGGA
AGAGGGGAAGATGATGCACAGACTGAGACACAGTCGAGTGGTGAAGCTACTGGGCATCATCATAGAAGAA
GGGAACTATTCGCTGGTGATGGAGTACATGGAGAAGGGCAACCTGATGCACGTGCTAAAGACCCAGATAG
ATGTCCCACTTTCATTGAAAGGAAGGATAATCGTGGAGGCCATAGAAGGCATGTGCTACTTACATGACAA
AGGTGTGATACACAAGGACCTGAAGCCTGAGAATATCCTCGTTGATCGTGACTTTCACATTAAGATAGCC
GATCTTGGTGTGGCTTCCTTTAAGACATGGAGCAAACTGACTAAGGAGAAAGACAACAAGCAGAAAGAAG
TGAGCAGCACCACTAAGAAGAACAATGGTGGTACCCTTTACTACATGGCACCCGAACACCTGAATGACAT
CAATGCAAAGCCCACGGAGAAGTCGGACGTGTACAGCTTTGGCATTGTCCTTTGGGCAATATTTGCAAAA
AAGGAGCCCTATGAGAATGTCATCTGTACTGAGCAGTTCGTGATCTGCATAAAATCTGGGAACAGGCCAA
ATGTAGAGGAAATCCTTGAGTACTGTCCAAGGGAGATCATCAGCCTCATGGAGCGGTGCTGGCAGGCGAT
CCCAGAAGACAGGCCAACATTTCTTGGCATTGAAGAAGAATTTAGGCCTTTTTACTTAAGTCATTTTGAA
GAATATGTAGAAGAGGATGTGGCAAGTTTAAAGAAAGAGTATCCAGATCAAAGCCCAGTGCTGCAGAGAA
TGTTTGAACTCCAGCATGACTGTGTACCCTTACCTCCGAGCAGGTCAAATTCAGAACAACCTGGATCGCT
GCACAGTTCCCAGGGGCTCCAGATGGGTCCTGTGGAGGAGTCCTGGTTTTCTTCCTCCCCAGAGTACCCA
CAGGACGAGAATGATCGCAGTGTGCAGGCTAAGCTGCAAGAGGAAGCCAGCTATCATGCTTTTGGAATAT
TTGCAGAGAAACAGACAAAACCGCAGCCAAGGCAGAATGAGGCTTACAACAGAGAGGAGGAAAGGAAACG
AAGGGTCTCTCATGACCCCTTTGCACAGCAGAGAGCTCGTGAGAATATTAAGAGTGCAGGAGCAAGAGGT
CATTCTGATCCCAGCACAACGAGTCGTGGAATTGCAGTGCAACAGCTGTCATGGCCAGCCACCCAAACAG
TTTGGAACAATGGATTGTATAATCAGCATGGATTTGGAACTATAGGTACAGGAGTTTGGTATCCGCCAAA
TCTAAGCCAAATGTATAGTACTTATAAAACTCCAGTGCCAGAGACCAACATACCGGGAAGCACACCCACC
ATGCCATACTTCTCTGGGCCAGTAGCAGATGACCTCATAAAATATACTATATTCAATAGTTCTGGTATTC
AGATTGGAAACCACAATTATATGGATGTTGGACTGAATTCACAACCACCAAACAATACTTGCAAAGAAGA
GTCGACTTCCAGACACCAAGCCATCTTTGATAACACCACTAGTCTGACTGATGAACACCTGAACCCTATC
AGGGAAAACCTGGGAAGGCAGTGGAAAAACTGTGCCCGCAAGCTGGGCTTCACTGAGTCTCAGATCGATG
AAATCGACCATGACTATGAAAGAGATGGACTGAAAGAGAAAGTTTACCAAATGCTTCAGAAGTGGCTGAT
GCGGGAAGGCACCAAAGGGGCCACAGTGGGAAAGTTGGCCCAGGCACTTCACCAATGTTGCAGGATAGAC
CTGCTGAACCACTTGATTCGTGCCAGCCAGAGCTAAACGCGTGGTACCTCTAGAGTCGACCCGGGCGGCC
TCGAGGACGGGGTGAACTACGCCTGAGGATCCGATCTTTTTCCCTCTGCCAAAAATTATGGGGACATCAT
GAAGCCCCTTGAGCATCTGACTTCTGGCTAATAAAGGAAATTTATTTTCATTGCAATAGTGTGTTGGAAT
TTTTTGTGTCTCTCACTCGGAAGCAATTCGTTGATCTGAATTTCGACCACCCATAATACCCATTACCCTG
GTAGATAAGTAGCATGGCGGGTTAATCATTAACTACAAGGAACCCCTAGTGATGGAGTTGGCCACTCCCT
CTCTGCGCGCTCGCTCGCTCACTGAGGCCGGGCGACCAAAGGTCGCCCGACGCCCGGGCTTTGCCCGGGC
GGCCTCAGTGAGCGAGCGAGCGCGCAGCCTTAATTAACCTAATTCACTGGCCGTCGTTTTACAACGTCGT
GACTGGGAAAACCCTGGCGTTACCCAACTTAATCGCCTTGCAGCACATCCCCCTTTCGCCAGCTGGCGTA
ATAGCGAAGAGGCCCGCACCGATCGCCCTTCCCAACAGTTGCGCAGCCTGAATGGCGAATGGG
[124 nt withheld, positions 3354-3477]
C
[91 nt withheld, positions 3479-3569]
A
[49 nt withheld, positions 3571-3619]
CCTTTGACGTTGGAGTCCACGTTCTTT
[37 nt withheld, positions 3647-3683]
ACCCTATCTCGGTCTATTCTTTTGATTTATAAGGGATTTTGCCGATTTCGGCCTATTGGTTAAAAAATGA
GCTGATTTAACAAAAATTTAACGCGAATTTTAACAAAATATTAACGCTTACAATTTAGGTGGCACTTTTC
GGGGAAATGTGCGCGGAACCCCTATTTGTTTATTTTTCTAAATACATTCAAATATGTATCCGCTCATGAG
ACAATAACCCTGATAAATGCTTCAATAATATTGAAAAAGGAAGAGTATGAGTATTCAACATTTCCGTGTC
GCCCTTATTCCCTTTTTTGCGGCATTTTGCCTTCCTGTTTTTGCTCACCCAGAAACGCTGGTGAAAGTAA
AAGATGCTGAAGATCAGTTGGGTGCACGAGTGGGTTACATCGAACTGGATCTCAACAGCGGTAAGATCCT
TGAGAGTTTTCGCCCCGAAGAACGTTTTCCAATGATGAGCACTTTTAAAGTTCTGCTATGTGGCGCGGTA
TTATCCCGTATTGACGCCGGGCAAGAGCAACTCGGTCGCCGCATACACTATTCTCAGAATGACTTGGTTG
AGTACTCACCAGTCACAGAAAAGCATCTTACGGATGGCATGACAGTAAGAGAATTATGCAGTGCTGCCAT
AACCATGAGTGATAACACTGCGGCCAACTTACTTCTGACAACGATCGGAGGACCGAAGGAGCTAACCGCT
TTTTTGCACAACATGGGGGATCATGTAACTCGCCTTGATCGTTGGGAACCGGAGCTGAATGAAGCCATAC
CAAACGACGAGCGTGACACCACGATGCCTGTAGCAATGGCAACAACGTTGCGCAAACTATTAACTGGCGA
ACTACTTACTCTAGCTTCCCGGCAACAATTAATAGACTGGATGGAGGCGGATAAAGTTGCAGGACCACTT
CTGCGCTCGGCCCTTCCGGCTGGCTGGTTTATTGCTGATAAATCTGGAGCCGGTGAGCGTGGGTCTCGCG
GTATCATTGCAGCACTGGGGCCAGATGGTAAGCCCTCCCGTATCGTAGTTATCTACACGACGGGGAGTCA
GGCAACTATGGATGAACGAAATAGACAGATCGCTGAGATAGGTGCCTCACTGATTAAGCATTGGTAACTG
TCAGACCAAGTTTACTCATATATACTTTAGATTGATTTAAAACTTCATTTTTAATTTAAAAGGATCTAGG
TGAAGATCCTTTTTGATAATCTCATGACCAAAATCCCTTAACGTGAGTTTTCGTTCCACTGAGCGTCAGA
CCCCGTAGAAAAGATCAAAGGATCTTCTTGAGATCCTTTTTTTCTGCGCGTAATCTGCTGCTTGCAAACA
AAAAAACCACCGCTACCAGCGGTGGTTTGTTTGCCGGATCAAGAGCTACCAACTCTTTTTCCGAAGGTAA
CTGGCTTCAGCAGAGCGCAGATACCAAATACTGTTCTTCTAGTGTAGCCGTAGTTAGGCCACCACTTCAA
GAACTCTGTAGCACCGCCTACATACCTCGCTCTGCTAATCCTGTTACCAGTGGCTGCTGCCAGTGGCGAT
AAGTCGTGTCTTACCGGGTTGGACTCAAGACGATAGTTACCGGATAAGGCGCAGCGGTCGGGCTGAACGG
GGGGTTCGTGCACACAGCCCAGCTTGGAGCGAACGACCTACACCGAACTGAGATACCTACAGCGTGAGCT
ATGAGAAAGCGCCACGCTTCCCGAAGGGAGAAAGGCGGACAGGTATCCGGTAAGCGGCAGGGTCGGAACA
GGAGAGCGCACGAGGGAGCTTCCAGGGGGAAACGCCTGGTATCTTTATAGTCCTGTCGGGTTTCGCCACC
TCTGACTTGAGCGTCGATTTTTGTGATGCTCGTCAGGGGGGCGGAGCCTATGGAAAAACGCCAGCAACGC
GGCCTTTTTACGGTTCCTGGCCTTTTGCTGGCCTTTTGCTCACATGTTCTTTCCTGCGTTATCCCCTGAT
TCTGTGGATAACCGTATTACCGCCTTTGAGTGAGCTGATACCGCTCGCCGCAGCCGAACGACCGAGCGCA
GCGAGTCAGTGAGCGAGGAAGCGGAAGAGCGCCCAATACGCAAACCGCCTCTCCCCGCGCGTTGGCCGAT
TCATTAATGCAGCTGGCACGACAGGTTTCCCGACTGGAAAGCGGGCAGTGAGCGCAACGCAATTAATGTG
AGTTAGCTCACTCATTAGGCACCCCAGGCTTTACACTTTATGCTTCCGGCTCGTATGTTGTGTGGAATTG
TGAGCGGATAACAATTTCACACAGGAAACAGCTATGACCATGATTACGCCAGATTTAATTAAGGCCTTAA
TTAGGCTGCGCGCTCGCTCGCTCACTGAGGCCGCCCGGGCAAAGCCCGGGCGTCGGGCGACCTTTGGTCG
CCCGGCCTCAGTGAGCGAGCGAGCGCGCAGAGAGGGAGTGGCCAACTCCATCACTAGGGGTTCCTTGTAG
TTAATGATTAACCCGCCATGCTACTTATCTACCAGGGTAATGGGGATCCTCTAGAACTATAGCTAGAATT
CGCCCTTAAGCTAGCAGGTTAATTTTTAAAAAGCAGTCAAAAGTCCAAGTGGCCCTTGGCAGCATTTACT
CTCTCTGTTTGCTCTGGTTAATAATCTCAGGAGCACAAACATTCCAGATCCAGGTTAATTTTTAAAAAGC
AGTCAAAAGTCCAAGTGGCCCTTGGCAGCATTTACTCTCTCTGTTTGCTCTGGTTAATAATCTCAGGAGC
ACAAACATTCCAGATCCGGCGCGCCAGGGCTGGAAGCTACCTTTGACATCATTTCCTCTGCGAA
